>Addgene plasmid #91180 | pSC2 | addgene full sequence | sequence record 182720 | Addgene NGS Result
GTAGGCGGTGCTACAGAGTTCTTGAAGTGGTGGCCTAACTACGGCTACACTAGAAGGACAGTATTTGGTA
TCTGCGCTCTGCTGAAGCCAGTTACCTTCGGAAAAAGAGTTGGTAGCTCTTGATCCGGCAAACAAACCAC
CGCTGGTAGCGGTGGTTTTTTTGTTTGCAAGCAGCAGATTACGCGCAGAAAAAAAGGATCTCAAGAAGAT
CCTTTGATCTTTTCTACGGGGTCTGACGCTCAGTGGAACGAAAACTCACGTTAAGGGATTTTGGTCATGC
ATTCTAGGTACTAAAACAATTCATCCAGTAAAATATAATATTTTATTTTCTCCCAATCAGGCTTGATCCC
CAGTAAGTCAAAAAATAGCTCGACATACTGTTCTTCCCCGATATCCTCCCTGATCGACCGGACGCAGAAG
GCAATGTCATACCACTTGTCCGCCCTGCCGCTTCTCCCAAGATCAATAAAGCCACTTACTTTGCCATCTT
TCACAAAGATGTTGCTGTCTCCCAGGTCGCCGTGGGAAAAGACAAGTTCCTCTTCGGGCTTTTCCGTCTT
TAAAAAATCATACAGCTCGCGCGGATCTTTAAATGGAGTGTCTTCTTCCCAGTTTTCGCAATCCACATCG
GCCAGATCGTTATTCAGTAAGTAATCCAATTCGGCTAAGCGGCTGTCTAAGCTATTCGTATAGGGACAAT
CCGATATGTCGATGGAGTGAAAGAGCCTGATGCACTCCGCATACAGCTCGATAATCTTTTCAGGGCTTTG
TTCATCTTCATACTCTTCCGAGCAAAGGACGCCATCGGCCTCACTCATGAGCAGATTGCTCCAGCCATCA
TGCCGTTCAAAGTGCAGGACCTTTGGAACAGGCAGCTTTCCTTCCAGCCATAGCATCATGTCCTTTTCCC
GTTCCACATCATAGGTGGTCCCTTTATACCGGCTGTCCGTCATTTTTAAATATAGGTTTTCATTTTCTCC
CACCAGCTTATATACCTTAGCAGGAGACATTCCTTCCGTATCTTTTACGCAGCGGTATTTTTCGATCAGT
TTTTTCAATTCCGGTGATATTCTCATTTTAGCCATTTATTATTTCCTTCCTCTTTTCTACAGTATTTAAA
GATACCCCAAGAAGCTAATTATAACAAGACGAACTCCAATTCACTGTTCCTTGCATTCTAAAACCTTAAA
TACCAGAAAACAGCTTTTTCAAAGTTGTTTTCAAAGTTGGCGTATAACATAGTATCGACGGAGCCGATTT
TGAAACCGCGGTGATCACAGGCAGCAACGCTCTGTCATCGTTACAATCAACATGCTACCCTCCGCGAGAT
CATCCGTGTTTCAAACCCGGCAGCTTAGTTGCCGTTCTTCCGAATAGCATCGGTAACATGAGCAAAGTCT
GCCGCCTTACAACGGCTCTCCCGCTGACGCCGTCCCGGACTGATGGGCTGCCTGTATCGAGTGGTGATTT
TGTGCCGAGCTGCCGGTCGGGGAGCTGTTGGCTGGCTGGTGGCAGGATATATTGTGGTGTAAACAAATTG
ACGCTTAGACAACTTAATAACACATTGCGGACGTTTTTAATGTACTGAATTAACGCCGAATTAATTCGGG
GGATCTGGATTTTAGTACTGGATTTTGGTTTTAGGAATTAGAAATTTTATTGATAGAAGTATTTTACAAA
TACAAATACATACTAAGGGTTTCTTATATGCTCAACACATGAGCGAAACCCTATAGGAACCCTAATTCCC
TTATCTGGGAACTACTCACACATTATTATGGAGAAACTCGAGTCAAATCTCGGTGACGGGCAGGACCGGA
CGGGGCGGTACCGGCAGGCTGAAGTCCAGCTGCCAGAAACCCACGTCATGCCAGTTCCCGTGCTTGAAGC
CGGCCGCCCGCAGCATGCCGCGGGGGGCATATCCGAGCGCCTCGTGCATGCGCACGCTCGGGTCGTTGGG
CAGCCCGATGACAGCGACCACGCTCTTGAAGCCCTGTGCCTCCAGGGACTTCAGCAGATGGGTGTAGAGC
GTGGAGCCCAGTCCCGTCCGCTGGTGGCGGGGGCTGACGTACACGGTCGACTCGGCCGTCCAGTCGTAGG
CGTTGCGTGCCTTCCAGGGGCCCGCGTAGGCGATGCCGGCGACCTCGCCGTCCACCTCGGCGACGAGCCA
GGGATAGCGCTCCCGCAGACGGACGAGGTCGTCCGTCCACTCCTGCGGTTCCTGCGGCTCGGTACGGAAG
TTGACCGTGCTTGTCTCGATGTAGTGGTTGACGATGGTGCAGACCGCCGGCATGTCCGCCTCGGTGGCAC
GGCGGATGTCGGCCGGGCGTCGTTCTGGGCTCATGGTAGACTCGAGAGAGATAGATTTGTAGAGAGAGAC
TGGTGATTTCAGCGTGTCCTCTCCAAATGAAATGAACTTCCTTATATAGAGGAAGGGTCTTGCGAAGGAT
AGTGGGATTGTGCGTCATCCCTTACGTCAGTGGAGATATCACATCAATCCACTTGCTTTGAAGACGTGGT
TGGAACGTCTTCTTTTTCCACGATGCTCCTCGTGGGTGGGGGTCCATCTTTGGGACCACTGTCGGCAGAG
GCATCTTGAACGATAGCCTTTCCTTTATCGCAATGATGGCATTTGTAGGTGCCACCTTCCTTTTCTACTG
TCCTTTTGATGAAGTGACAGATAGCTGGGCAATGGAATCCGAGGAGGTTTCCCGATATTACCCTTTGTTG
AAAAGTCTCAATAGCCCTTTGGTCTTCTGAGACTGTATCTTTGATATTCTTGGAGTAGACGAGAGTGTCG
TGCTCCACCATGTTCACATCAATCCACTTGCTTTGAAGACGTGGTTGGAACGTCTTCTTTTTCCACGATG
CTCCTCGTGGGTGGGGGTCCATCTTTGGGACCACTGTCGGCAGAGGCATCTTGAACGATAGCCTTTCCTT
TATCGCAATGATGGCATTTGTAGGTGCCACCTTCCTTTTCTACTGTCCTTTTGATGAAGTGACAGATAGC
TGGGCAATGGAATCCGAGGAGGTTTCCCGATATTACCCTTTGTTGAAAAGTCTCAATAGCCCTTTGGTCT
TCTGAGACTGTATCTTTGATATTCTTGGAGTAGACGAGAGTGTCGTGCTCCACCATGTTGGCAAGCTGCT
CTAGCCAATACGCAAACCGCCTCTCCCCGCGCGTTGGCCGATTCATTAATGCAGCTGGCACGACAGGTTT
CCCGACTGGAAAGCGGGCAGTGAGCGCAACGCAATTAATGTGAGTTAGCTCACTCATTAGGCACCCCAGG
CTTTACACTTTATGCTTCCGGCTCGTATGTTGTGTGGAATTGTGAGCGGATAACAATTTCACACAGGAAA
CAGCTATGACATGATTACGAATTCGAGCTCGGTACCCGGGGATCGGCGCGCCAGATTTGCCTTTTCAATT
TCAGAAAGAATGCTAACCCACAGATGGTTAGAGAGGCTTACGCAGCAGGTATCATCAAGACGATCTACCC
GAGCAATAATCTCCAGGAAATCAAATACCTTCCCAAGAAGGTTAAAGATGCAGTCAAAAGATTCAGGACT
AACTGCATCAAGAACACAGAGAAAGATATATTTCTCAAGATCAGAAGTACTATTCCAGTATGGACGATTC
AAGGCTTGCTTCACAAACCAAGGCAAGTAATAGAGATTGGAGTCTCTAAAAAGGTAGTTCCCACTGAATC
AAAGGCCATGGAGTCAAAGATTCAAATAGAGGACCTAACAGAACTCGCCGTAAAGACTGGCGAACAGTTC
ATACAGAGTCTCTTACGACTCAATGACAAGAAGAAAATCTTCGTCAACATGGTGGAGCACGACACACTTG
TCTACTCCAAAAATATCAAAGATACAGTCTCAGAAGACCAAAGGGCAATTGAGACTTTTCAACAAAGGGT
AATATCCGGAAACCTCCTCGGATTCCATTGCCCAGCTATCTGTCACTTTATTGTGAAGATAGTGGAAAAG
GAAGGTGGCTCCTACAAATGCCATCATTGCGATAAAGGAAAGGCCATCGTTGAAGATGCCTCTGCCGACA
GTGGTCCCAAAGATGGACCCCCACCCACGAGGAGCATCGTGGAAAAAGAAGACGTTCCAACCACGTCTTC
AAAGCAAGTGGATTGATGTGATATCTCCACTGACGTAAGGGATGACGCACAATCCCACTATCCTTCGCAA
GACCCTTCCTCTATATAAGGAAGTTCATTTCATTTGGAGAGAACACGGGGGACTCCTGCAGGAAAAATGG
ATCATTATCTTGATATTAGACTTAGACCTGATCCAGAATTTCCACCAGCTCAACTTATGTCTGTTCTTTT
TGGAAAACTTCATCAAGCTCTTGTTGCTCAAGGAGGAGATAGAATTGGAGTTTCTTTTCCTGATCTTGAT
GAATCAAGATCAAGACTTGGAGAAAGACTTAGAATTCATGCTTCTGCTGATGATCTTAGAGCTTTGCTTG
CTAGACCTTGGCTTGAAGGACTTAGAGATCATCTTCAATTTGGAGAACCAGCTGTTGTTCCACATCCAAC
TCCTTATAGACAAGTTTCAAGAGTTCAAGCTAAATCTAATCCAGAAAGACTTAGAAGAAGACTTATGAGA
AGACATGATCTTTCTGAAGAAGAAGCTAGAAAAAGAATTCCTGATACTGTTGCTAGAGCTTTGGATTTGC
CTTTTGTTACACTTAGATCACAATCTACTGGACAACATTTTAGACTTTTTATTAGACATGGACCACTTCA
AGTTACTGCTGAAGAAGGAGGATTTACTTGTTATGGACTTTCTAAGGGAGGTTTTGTTCCTTGGTTTGGA
TCTGGAGCTACTAATTTTTCTCTTCTTAAGCAAGCTGGAGATGTTGAAGAAAATCCTGGACCCATGGATA
AGAAGTACTCTATCGGACTCGATATCGGAACTAACTCTGTGGGATGGGCTGTGATCACCGATGAGTACAA
GGTGCCATCTAAGAAGTTCAAGGTTCTCGGAAACACCGATAGGCACTCTATCAAGAAAAACCTTATCGGT
GCTCTCCTCTTCGATTCTGGTGAAACTGCTGAGGCTACCAGACTCAAGAGAACCGCTAGAAGAAGGTACA
CCAGAAGAAAGAACAGGATCTGCTACCTCCAAGAGATCTTCTCTAACGAGATGGCTAAAGTGGATGATTC
ATTCTTCCACAGGCTCGAAGAGTCATTCCTCGTGGAAGAAGATAAGAAGCACGAGAGGCACCCTATCTTC
GGAAACATCGTTGATGAGGTGGCATACCACGAGAAGTACCCTACTATCTACCACCTCAGAAAGAAGCTCG
TTGATTCTACTGATAAGGCTGATCTCAGGCTCATCTACCTCGCTCTCGCTCACATGATCAAGTTCAGAGG
ACACTTCCTCATCGAGGGTGATCTCAACCCTGATAACTCTGATGTGGATAAGTTGTTCATCCAGCTCGTG
CAGACCTACAACCAGCTTTTCGAAGAGAACCCTATCAACGCTTCAGGTGTGGATGCTAAGGCTATCCTCT
CTGCTAGGCTCTCTAAGTCAAGAAGGCTTGAGAACCTCATTGCTCAGCTCCCTGGTGAGAAGAAGAACGG
ACTTTTCGGAAACTTGATCGCTCTCTCTCTCGGACTCACCCCTAACTTCAAGTCTAACTTCGATCTCGCT
GAGGATGCAAAGCTCCAGCTCTCAAAGGATACCTACGATGATGATCTCGATAACCTCCTCGCTCAGATCG
GAGATCAGTACGCTGATTTGTTCCTCGCTGCTAAGAACCTCTCTGATGCTATCCTCCTCAGTGATATCCT
CAGAGTGAACACCGAGATCACCAAGGCTCCACTCTCAGCTTCTATGATCAAGAGATACGATGAGCACCAC
CAGGATCTCACACTTCTCAAGGCTCTTGTTAGACAGCAGCTCCCAGAGAAGTACAAAGAGATTTTCTTCG
ATCAGTCTAAGAACGGATACGCTGGTTACATCGATGGTGGTGCATCTCAAGAAGAGTTCTACAAGTTCAT
CAAGCCTATCCTCGAGAAGATGGATGGAACCGAGGAACTCCTCGTGAAGCTCAATAGAGAGGATCTTCTC
AGAAAGCAGAGGACCTTCGATAACGGATCTATCCCTCATCAGATCCACCTCGGAGAGTTGCACGCTATCC
TTAGAAGGCAAGAGGATTTCTACCCATTCCTCAAGGATAACAGGGAAAAGATTGAGAAGATTCTCACCTT
CAGAATCCCTTACTACGTGGGACCTCTCGCTAGAGGAAACTCAAGATTCGCTTGGATGACCAGAAAGTCT
GAGGAAACCATCACCCCTTGGAACTTCGAAGAGGTGGTGGATAAGGGTGCTAGTGCTCAGTCTTTCATCG
AGAGGATGACCAACTTCGATAAGAACCTTCCAAACGAGAAGGTGCTCCCTAAGCACTCTTTGCTCTACGA
GTACTTCACCGTGTACAACGAGTTGACCAAGGTTAAGTACGTGACCGAGGGAATGAGGAAGCCTGCTTTT
TTGTCAGGTGAGCAAAAGAAGGCTATCGTTGATCTCTTGTTCAAGACCAACAGAAAGGTGACCGTGAAGC
AGCTCAAAGAGGATTACTTCAAGAAAATCGAGTGCTTCGATTCAGTTGAGATTTCTGGTGTTGAGGATAG
GTTCAACGCATCTCTCGGAACCTACCACGATCTCCTCAAGATCATTAAGGATAAGGATTTCTTGGATAAC
GAGGAAAACGAGGATATCTTGGAGGATATCGTTCTTACCCTCACCCTCTTTGAAGATAGAGAGATGATTG
AAGAAAGGCTCAAGACCTACGCTCATCTCTTCGATGATAAGGTGATGAAGCAGTTGAAGAGAAGAAGATA
CACTGGTTGGGGAAGGCTCTCAAGAAAGCTCATTAACGGAATCAGGGATAAGCAGTCTGGAAAGACAATC
CTTGATTTCCTCAAGTCTGATGGATTCGCTAACAGAAACTTCATGCAGCTCATCCACGATGATTCTCTCA
CCTTTAAAGAGGATATCCAGAAGGCTCAGGTTTCAGGACAGGGTGATAGTCTCCATGAGCATATCGCTAA
CCTCGCTGGATCTCCTGCAATCAAGAAGGGAATCCTCCAGACTGTGAAGGTTGTGGATGAGTTGGTGAAG
GTGATGGGAAGGCATAAGCCTGAGAACATCGTGATCGAAATGGCTAGAGAGAACCAGACCACTCAGAAGG
GACAGAAGAACTCTAGGGAAAGGATGAAGAGGATCGAGGAAGGTATCAAAGAGCTTGGATCTCAGATCCT
CAAAGAGCACCCTGTTGAGAACACTCAGCTCCAGAATGAGAAGCTCTACCTCTACTACCTCCAGAACGGA
AGGGATATGTATGTGGATCAAGAGTTGGATATCAACAGGCTCTCTGATTACGATGTTGATCATATCGTGC
CACAGTCATTCTTGAAGGATGATTCTATCGATAACAAGGTGCTCACCAGGTCTGATAAGAACAGGGGTAA
GAGTGATAACGTGCCAAGTGAAGAGGTTGTGAAGAAAATGAAGAACTATTGGAGGCAGCTCCTCAACGCT
AAGCTCATCACTCAGAGAAAGTTCGATAACTTGACTAAGGCTGAGAGGGGAGGACTCTCTGAATTGGATA
AGGCAGGATTCATCAAGAGGCAGCTTGTGGAAACCAGGCAGATCACTAAGCACGTTGCACAGATCCTCGA
TTCTAGGATGAACACCAAGTACGATGAGAACGATAAGTTGATCAGGGAAGTGAAGGTTATCACCCTCAAG
TCAAAGCTCGTGTCTGATTTCAGAAAGGATTTCCAATTCTACAAGGTGAGGGAAATCAACAACTACCACC
ACGCTCACGATGCTTACCTTAACGCTGTTGTTGGAACCGCTCTCATCAAGAAGTATCCTAAGCTCGAGTC
AGAGTTCGTGTACGGTGATTACAAGGTGTACGATGTGAGGAAGATGATCGCTAAGTCTGAGCAAGAGATC
GGAAAGGCTACCGCTAAGTATTTCTTCTACTCTAACATCATGAATTTCTTCAAGACCGAGATTACCCTCG
CTAACGGTGAGATCAGAAAGAGGCCACTCATCGAGACAAACGGTGAAACAGGTGAGATCGTGTGGGATAA
GGGAAGGGATTTCGCTACCGTTAGAAAGGTGCTCTCTATGCCACAGGTGAACATCGTTAAGAAAACCGAG
GTGCAGACCGGTGGATTCTCTAAAGAGTCTATCCTCCCTAAGAGGAACTCTGATAAGCTCATTGCTAGGA
AGAAGGATTGGGACCCTAAGAAATACGGTGGTTTCGATTCTCCTACCGTGGCTTACTCTGTTCTCGTTGT
GGCTAAGGTTGAGAAGGGAAAGAGTAAGAAGCTCAAGTCTGTTAAGGAACTTCTCGGAATCACTATCATG
GAAAGGTCATCTTTCGAGAAGAACCCAATCGATTTCCTCGAGGCTAAGGGATACAAAGAGGTTAAGAAGG
ATCTCATCATCAAGCTCCCAAAGTACTCACTCTTCGAACTCGAGAACGGTAGAAAGAGGATGCTCGCTTC
TGCTGGTGAGCTTCAAAAGGGAAACGAGCTTGCTCTCCCATCTAAGTACGTTAACTTTCTTTACCTCGCT
TCTCACTACGAGAAGTTGAAGGGATCTCCAGAAGATAACGAGCAGAAGCAACTTTTCGTTGAGCAGCACA
AGCACTACTTGGATGAGATCATCGAGCAGATCTCTGAGTTCTCTAAAAGGGTGATCCTCGCTGATGCAAA
CCTCGATAAGGTGTTGTCTGCTTACAACAAGCACAGAGATAAGCCTATCAGGGAACAGGCAGAGAACATC
ATCCATCTCTTCACCCTTACCAACCTCGGTGCTCCTGCTGCTTTCAAGTACTTCGATACAACCATCGATA
GGAAGAGATACACCTCTACCAAAGAAGTGCTCGATGCTACCCTCATCCATCAGTCTATCACTGGACTCTA
CGAGACTAGGATCGATCTCTCACAGCTCGGTGGTGATTCAAGGGCTGATCCTAAGAAGAAGAGGAAGGTT
TGACTCGAGATATGAAGATGAAGATGAAATATTTGGTGTGTCAAATAAAAAGCTTGTGTGCTTAAGTTTG
TGTTTTTTTCTTGGCTTGTTGTGTTATGAATTTGTGGCTTTTTCTAATATTAAATGAATGTAAGATCACA
TTATAATGAATAAACAAATGTTTCTATAATCCATTGTGAATGTTTTGTTGGATCTCTTCTGCAGCATATA
ACTACTGTATGTGCTATGGTATGGACTATGGAATATGATTAAAGATAAGGAGCTCCGGTGACGGACGGCG
CGCTGGCAGACATACTGTCCCACAAATGAAGATGGAATCTGTAAAAGAAAACGCGTGAAATAATGCGTCT
GACAAAGGTTAGGTCGGCTGCCTTTAATCAATACCAAAGTGGTCCCTACCACGATGGAAAAACTGTGCAG
TCGGTTTGGCTTTTTCTGACGAACAAATAAGATTCGTGGCCGACAGGTGGGGGTCCACCATGTGAAGGCA
TCTTCAGACTCCAATAATGGAGCAATGACGTAAGGGCTTACGAAATAAGTAAGGGTAGTTTGGGAAATGT
CCACTCACCCGTCAGTCTATAAATACTTAGCCCCTCCCTCATTGTTAAGGGAGCAAAATCTCAGAGAGAT
AGTCCTAGAGAGAGAAAGAGAGCAAGTAGCCTAGAAGTAGTCAAGGCGGCGAAGTATTCAGGCACGTGGC
CAGGAAGAAGAAAAGCCAAGACGACGAAAACAGGTAAGAGCTAAGCTTCCTGCAGGTTCACTGCCGTATA
GGCAGACTATTCTTTGGATGCAAATGTTTTAGAGCTAGAAATAGCAAGTTAAAATAAGGCTAGTCCGTTA
TCAACTTGAAAAAGTGGCACCGAGTCGGTGCGTTCACTGCCGTATAGGCAGGTTAATATTAGGTGTCGTA
GGTTTTAGAGCTAGAAATAGCAAGTTAAAATAAGGCTAGTCCGTTATCAACTTGAAAAAGTGGCACCGAG
TCGGTGCGTTCACTGCCGTATAGGCAGACTATTATTTGGATGCAAATGTTTTAGAGCTAGAAATAGCAAG
TTAAAATAAGGCTAGTCCGTTATCAACTTGAAAAAGTGGCACCGAGTCGGTGCGTTCACTGCCGTATAGG
CAGGAATTTGTATTCTAAGATGAGTTTTAGAGCTAGAAATAGCAAGTTAAAATAAGGCTAGTCCGTTATC
AACTTGAAAAAGTGGCACCGAGTCGGTGCGTTCACTGCCGTATAGGCAGATTAAAAATATTCTGATAAGG
TTTTAGAGCTAGAAATAGCAAGTTAAAATAAGGCTAGTCCGTTATCAACTTGAAAAAGTGGCACCGAGTC
GGTGCGTTCACTGCCGTATAGGCAGCTAAAGACATAAATTTGAAAGTTTTAGAGCTAGAAATAGCAAGTT
AAAATAAGGCTAGTCCGTTATCAACTTGAAAAAGTGGCACCGAGTCGGTGCGTTCACTGCCGTATAGGCA
GGTCGATCGACAAGCTCGAGTTTCTCCATAATAATGTGTGAGTAGTTCCCAGATAAGGGAATTAGGGTTC
CTATAGGGTTTCGCTCATGTGTTGAGCATATAAGAAACCCTTAGTATGTATTTGTATTTGTAAAATACTT
CTATCAATAAAATTTCTAATTCCTAAAACCAAAATCCAGTACTAAAATCCAGATCCCCCGAATTACCGGT
GGCACTGGCCGTCGTTTTACAACGTCGTGACTGGGAAAACCCTGGCGTTACCCAACTTAATCGCCTTGCA
GCACATCCCCCTTTCGCCAGCTGGCGTAATAGCGAAGAGGCCCGCACCGATCGCCCTTCCCAACAGTTGC
GCAGCCTGAATGGCGAATGCTAGAGCAGCTTGAGCTTGGATCAGATTGTCGTTTCCCGCCTTCAGTTTAA
ACTATCAGTGTTTGACAGGATATATTGGCGGGTAAACCTAAGAGAAAAGAGCGTTTATTAGAATAATCGG
ATATTTAAAAGGGCGTGAAAAGGTTTATCCGTTCGTCCATTTGTATGTGCATGCCAACCACAGGGTTCCC
CTCGGGATCAAAGTACTTTGATCCAACCCCTCCGCTGCTATAGTGCAGTCGGCTTCTGACGTTCAGTGCA
GCCGTCTTCTGAAAACGACATGTCGCACAAGTCCTAAGTTACGCGACAGGCTGCCGCCCTGCCCTTTTCC
TGGCGTTTTCTTGTCGCGTGTTTTAGTCGCATAAAGTAGAATACTTGCGACTAGAACCGGAGACATTACG
CCATGAACAAGAGCGCCGCCGCTGGCCTGCTGGGCTATGCCCGCGTCAGCACCGACGACCAGGACTTGAC
CAACCAACGGGCCGAACTGCACGCGGCCGGCTGCACCAAGCTGTTTTCCGAGAAGATCACCGGCACCAGG
CGCGACCGCCCGGAGCTGGCCAGGATGCTTGACCACCTACGCCCTGGCGACGTTGTGACAGTGACCAGGC
TAGACCGCCTGGCCCGCAGCACCCGCGACCTACTGGACATTGCCGAGCGCATCCAGGAGGCCGGCGCGGG
CCTGCGTAGCCTGGCAGAGCCGTGGGCCGACACCACCACGCCGGCCGGCCGCATGGTGTTGACCGTGTTC
GCCGGCATTGCCGAGTTCGAGCGTTCCCTAATCATCGACCGCACCCGGAGCGGGCGCGAGGCCGCCAAGG
CCCGAGGCGTGAAGTTTGGCCCCCGCCCTACCCTCACCCCGGCACAGATCGCGCACGCCCGCGAGCTGAT
CGACCAGGAAGGCCGCACCGTGAAAGAGGCGGCTGCACTGCTTGGCGTGCATCGCTCGACCCTGTACCGC
GCACTTGAGCGCAGCGAGGAAGTGACGCCCACCGAGGCCAGGCGGCGCGGTGCCTTCCGTGAGGACGCAT
TGACCGAGGCCGACGCCCTGGCGGCCGCCGAGAATGAACGCCAAGAGGAACAAGCATGAAACCGCACCAG
GACGGCCAGGACGAACCGTTTTTCATTACCGAAGAGATCGAGGCGGAGATGATCGCGGCCGGGTACGTGT
TCGAGCCGCCCGCGCACGGCTCAACCGTGCGGCTGCATGAAATCCTGGCCGGTTTGTCTGATGCCAAGCT
GGCGGCCTGGCCGGCCAGCTTGGCCGCTGAAGAAACCGAGCGCCGCCGTCTAAAAAGGTGATGTGTATTT
GAGTAAAACAGCTTGCGTCATGCGGTCGCTGCGTATATGATGCGATGAGTAAATAAACAAATACGCAAGG
GGAACGCATGAAGGTTATCGCTGTACTTAACCAGAAAGGCGGGTCAGGCAAGACGACCATCGCAACCCAT
CTAGCCCGCGCCCTGCAACTCGCCGGGGCCGATGTTCTGTTAGTCGATTCCGATCCCCAGGGCAGTGCCC
GCGATTGGGCGGCCGTGCGGGAAGATCAACCGCTAACCGTTGTCGGCATCGACCGCCCGACGATTGACCG
CGACGTGAAGGCCATCGGCCGGCGCGACTTCGTAGTGATCGACGGAGCGCCCCAGGCGGCGGACTTGGCT
GTGTCCGCGATCAAGGCAGCCGACTTCGTGCTGATTCCGGTGCAGCCAAGCCCTTACGACATATGGGCCA
CCGCCGACCTGGTGGAGCTGGTTAAGCAGCGCATTGAGGTCACGGATGGAAGGCTACAAGCGGCCTTTGT
CGTGTCGCGGGCGATCAAAGGCACGCGCATCGGCGGTGAGGTTGCCGAGGCGCTGGCCGGGTACGAGCTG
CCCATTCTTGAGTCCCGTATCACGCAGCGCGTGAGCTACCCAGGCACTGCCGCCGCCGGCACAACCGTTC
TTGAATCAGAACCCGAGGGCGACGCTGCCCGCGAGGTCCAGGCGCTGGCCGCTGAAATTAAATCAAAACT
CATTTGAGTTAATGAGGTAAAGAGAAAATGAGCAAAAGCACAAACACGCTAAGTGCCGGCCGTCCGAGCG
CACGCAGCAGCAAGGCTGCAACGTTGGCCAGCCTGGCAGACACGCCAGCCATGAAGCGGGTCAACTTTCA
GTTGCCGGCGGAGGATCACACCAAGCTGAAGATGTACGCGGTACGCCAAGGCAAGACCATTACCGAGCTG
CTATCTGAATACATCGCGCAGCTACCAGAGTAAATGAGCAAATGAATAAATGAGTAGATGAATTTTAGCG
GCTAAAGGAGGCGGCATGGAAAATCAAGAACAACCAGGCACCGACGCCGTGGAATGCCCCATGTGTGGAG
GAACGGGCGGTTGGCCAGGCGTAAGCGGCTGGGTTGCCTGCCGGCCCTGCAATGGCACTGGAACCCCCAA
GCCCGAGGAATCGGCGTGAGCGGTCGCAAACCATCCGGCCCGGTACAAATCGGCGCGGCGCTGGGTGATG
ACCTGGTGGAGAAGTTGAAGGCCGCGCAGGCCGCCCAGCGGCAACGCATCGAGGCAGAAGCACGCCCCGG
TGAATCGTGGCAAGCGGCCGCTGATCGAATCCGCAAAGAATCCCGGCAACCGCCGGCAGCCGGTGCGCCG
TCGATTAGGAAGCCGCCCAAGGGCGACGAGCAACCAGATTTTTTCGTTCCGATGCTCTATGACGTGGGCA
CCCGCGATAGTCGCAGCATCATGGACGTGGCCGTTTTCCGTCTGTCGAAGCGTGACCGACGAGCTGGCGA
GGTGATCCGCTACGAGCTTCCAGACGGGCACGTAGAGGTTTCCGCAGGGCCGGCCGGCATGGCCAGTGTG
TGGGATTACGACCTGGTACTGATGGCGGTTTCCCATCTAACCGAATCCATGAACCGATACCGGGAAGGGA
AGGGAGACAAGCCCGGCCGCGTGTTCCGTCCACACGTTGCGGACGTACTCAAGTTCTGCCGGCGAGCCGA
TGGCGGAAAGCAGAAAGACGACCTGGTAGAAACCTGCATTCGGTTAAACACCACGCACGTTGCCATGCAG
CGTACGAAGAAGGCCAAGAACGGCCGCCTGGTGACGGTATCCGAGGGTGAAGCCTTGATTAGCCGCTACA
AGATCGTAAAGAGCGAAACCGGGCGGCCGGAGTACATCGAGATCGAGCTAGCTGATTGGATGTACCGCGA
GATCACAGAAGGCAAGAACCCGGACGTGCTGACGGTTCACCCCGATTACTTTTTGATCGATCCCGGCATC
GGCCGTTTTCTCTACCGCCTGGCACGCCGCGCCGCAGGCAAGGCAGAAGCCAGATGGTTGTTCAAGACGA
TCTACGAACGCAGTGGCAGCGCCGGAGAGTTCAAGAAGTTCTGTTTCACCGTGCGCAAGCTGATCGGGTC
AAATGACCTGCCGGAGTACGATTTGAAGGAGGAGGCGGGGCAGGCTGGCCCGATCCTAGTCATGCGCTAC
CGCAACCTGATCGAGGGCGAAGCATCCGCCGGTTCCTAATGTACGGAGCAGATGCTAGGGCAAATTGCCC
TAGCAGGGGAAAAAGGTCGAAAAGGCCTCTTTCCTGTGGATAGCACGTACATTGGGAACCCAAAGCCGTA
CATTGGGAACCGGAACCCGTACATTGGGAACCCAAAGCCGTACATTGGGAACCGGTCACACATGTAAGTG
ACTGATATAAAAGAGAAAAAAGGCGATTTTTCCGCCTAAAACTCTTTAAAACTTATTAAAACTCTTAAAA
CCCGCCTGGCCTGTGCATAACTGTCTGGCCAGCGCACAGCCCAAGAGCTGCAAAAAGCGCCTACCCTTCG
GTCGCTGCGCTCCCTACGCCCCGCCGCTTCGCGTCGGCCTATCGCGGCCGCTGGCCGCTCAAAAATGGCT
GGCCTACGGCCAGGCAATCTACCAGGGCGCGGACAAGCCGCGCCGTCGCCACTCGACCGCCGGCGCCCAC
ATCAAGGCACCCTGCCTCGCGCGTTTCGGTGATGACGGTGAAAACCTCTGACACATGCAGCTCCCGGAAA
CGGTCACAGCTTGTCTGTAAGCGGATGCCGGGAGCAGACAAGCCCGTCAGGGCGCGTCAGCGGGTGTTGG
CGGGTGTCGGGGCGCAGCCATGACCCAGTCACGTAGCGATAGCGGAGTGTATACTGGCTTAACTATGCGG
CATCAGAGCAGATTGTACTGAGAGTGCACCATATGCGGTGTGAAATACCGCACAGATGCGTAAGGAGAAA
ATACCGCATCAGGCCCTCTTCCGCTTCCTCGCTCACTGACTCGCTGCGCTCGGTCGTTCGGCTGCGGCGA
GCGGTATCAGCTCACTCAAAGGCGGTAATACGGTTATCCACAGAATCAGGGGATAACGCAGGAAAGAACA
TGTGAGCAAAAGGCCAGCAAAAGGCCAGGAACCGTAAAAAGGCCGCGTTGCTGGCGTTTTTCCATAGGCT
CCGCCCCCCTGACGAGCATCACAAAAATCGACGCTCAAGTCAGAGGTGGCGAAACCCGACAGGACTATAA
AGATACCAGGCGTTTCCCCCTGGAAGCTCCCTCGTGCGCTCTCCTGTTCCGACCCTGCCGCTTACCGGAT
ACCTGTCCGCCTTTCTCCCTTCGGGAAGCGTGGCGCTTTCTCATAGCTCACGCTGTAGGTATCTCAGTTC
GGTGTAGGTCGTTCGCTCCAAGCTGGGCTGTGTGCACGAACCCCCCGTTCAGCCCGACCGCTGCGCCTTA
TCCGGTAACTATCGTCTTGAGTCCAACCCGGTAAGACACGACTTATCGCCACTGGCAGCAGCCACTGGTA
ACAGGATTAGCAGAGCGAGGTAT
Features (pLannotate 1.2.2; 31 found; start..end, strand, type, name):
    291..1085    -  CDS            KanR: aminoglycoside phosphotransferase; aphA-3; confers resistance to kanamycin
   1510..1534    +  misc_feature   LB T-DNA repeat: left border repeat from nopaline C58 T-DNA
   1612..1786    -  polyA_signal   CaMV poly(A) signal: cauliflower mosaic virus polyadenylation signal
   1796..2344    -  CDS            bar: PAT_STRHY - Experimental evidence at protein level: Swiss-Prot protein existence level 1. Inactivates phosphinothricin (PPT) by transfer of an acetyl group from acetyl CoA. Can also acetylate demethylphosphinothricin but not PTT or glutamate. This enzyme is an effector of phosphinothricin tripeptide (PTT or bialaphos) resistance. From Streptomyces hygroscopicus. Introduced by genetic manipulation and expressed in glufosinate-tolerant maize by Dekalb Genetics.
   2389..3065    -  promoter       CaMV 35S promoter (enhanced): cauliflower mosaic virus 35S promoter with a duplicated enhancer region
   3155..3243    +  CDS            lacI (fragment): lac repressor; lacI; The lac repressor binds to the lac operator to inhibit transcription in E. coli. This inhibition can be relieved by adding lactose or isopropyl-β-D-thiogalactopyranoside (IPTG).
   3256..3277    +  protein_bind   CAP binding site: CAP binding activates transcription in the presence of cAMP. E. coli catabolite activator protein
   3292..3322    +  promoter       lac promoter: promoter for the E. coli lac operon
   3326..3348    +  protein_bind   lac operator (fragment): The lac repressor binds to the lac operator to inhibit transcription in E. coli. This inhibition can be relieved by adding lactose or isopropyl-β-D-thiogalactopyranoside (IPTG). lac repressor encoded by lacI
   3379..3404    +  misc_feature   MCS (fragment): pUC18/19 multiple cloning site
   3900..4241    +  promoter       CaMV 35S promoter: strong constitutive promoter from cauliflower mosaic virus
   4267..4827    +  CDS            cas6f: CAS6_PSEAB - Also known as csy4. Experimental evidence at protein level: Swiss-Prot protein existence level 1. CRISPR (clustered regularly interspaced short palindromic repeat) is an adaptive immune system that provides protection against mobile genetic elements (viruses, transposable elements and conjugative plasmids). CRISPR clusters contain sequences complementary to antecedent mobile elements and target invading nucleic acids. CRISPR clusters are transcribed and processed into CRISPR RNA (crRNA). Processes pre-crRNA into individual crRNA units. Absolutely required for crRNA production or s
   4894..8997    +  CDS            cas9: CAS9_STRP1 - Also known as csn1 From Streptococcus pyogenes serotype M1.
   9041..9289    +  terminator     HSP terminator: efficient transcription terminator from the Arabidopsis thaliana heat shock protein 18.2 gene (Nagaya et al., 2010)
   9826..9901    +  misc_RNA       gRNA scaffold: guide RNA scaffold for the Streptococcus pyogenes CRISPR/Cas9 system
   9942..10017   +  misc_RNA       gRNA scaffold: guide RNA scaffold for the Streptococcus pyogenes CRISPR/Cas9 system
  10058..10133   +  misc_RNA       gRNA scaffold: guide RNA scaffold for the Streptococcus pyogenes CRISPR/Cas9 system
  10174..10249   +  misc_RNA       gRNA scaffold: guide RNA scaffold for the Streptococcus pyogenes CRISPR/Cas9 system
  10249..10276   +  ncRNA          CRISPR-DR4: Accession: RF01317 - CRISPR RNA direct repeat element
  10290..10365   +  misc_RNA       gRNA scaffold: guide RNA scaffold for the Streptococcus pyogenes CRISPR/Cas9 system
  10406..10481   +  misc_RNA       gRNA scaffold: guide RNA scaffold for the Streptococcus pyogenes CRISPR/Cas9 system
  10521..10695   +  polyA_signal   CaMV poly(A) signal: cauliflower mosaic virus polyadenylation signal
  10713..10867   +  CDS            lacZα (fragment): LacZα fragment of β-galactosidase; lacZ fragment
  10933..10957   +  misc_feature   RB T-DNA repeat: right border repeat from nopaline C58 T-DNA
  11297..11698   +  CDS            Y4CG_SINFN (fragment): Protein inferred from homology: Swiss-Prot protein existence level 3. From Sinorhizobium fredii (strain NBRC 101917 / NGR234).
  12258..12887   +  CDS            pVS1 StaA: stability protein from the Pseudomonas plasmid pVS1 (Heeb et al., 2000)
  13316..14389   +  CDS            pVS1 RepA: replication protein from the Pseudomonas plasmid pVS1 (Heeb et al., 2000)
  14455..14649   +  rep_origin     pVS1 oriV: origin of replication for the Pseudomonas plasmid pVS1 (Heeb et al., 2000)
  14852..14891   +  CDS            rop (fragment): Rop protein, which maintains plasmids at low copy number; rop
  14993..15133   +  misc_feature   bom: basis of mobility region from pBR322
  15319..204     -  rep_origin     ori (across the origin): high-copy-number ColE1/pMB1/pBR322/pUC origin of replication
