[The description below was written by a language model from this plasmid's Addgene catalogue record and pLannotate feature annotations shown in this document.]
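Description:
pSC2 is a binary T-DNA vector of about 15.7 kb, built on the pDIRECT_23C backbone, for Agrobacterium-mediated CRISPR/Cas9 mutagenesis in the legume Medicago truncatula. The backbone carries a high-copy ColE1/pMB1-type origin with the pBR322 bom region for propagation in E. coli. The pVS1 oriV, RepA and StaA functions provide replication and stable maintenance in Agrobacterium. Bacterial selection is by kanamycin through an aphA-3 aminoglycoside phosphotransferase gene located outside the T-DNA.

Three plant expression units lie between the nopaline-type left and right border repeats. Next to the left border, an enhanced CaMV 35S promoter drives the bar gene with a CaMV polyadenylation signal, giving transformed tissue resistance to phosphinothricin (glufosinate) herbicides. A second CaMV 35S promoter sits ahead of consecutive reading frames for Csy4 (Cas6f, from Pseudomonas aeruginosa) and Streptococcus pyogenes Cas9, followed by the Arabidopsis HSP18.2 terminator. The feature table does not annotate whatever links the two coding regions.

The third unit is an array of six guide RNAs, seen as six S. pyogenes gRNA scaffolds at regular spacing and ending in a CaMV poly(A) signal. According to the catalogue entry it is transcribed from the CmYLCV promoter, which the automated annotation does not detect. Csy4 cleaves its recognition repeats in the single polycistronic transcript, releasing six individual guides; only one such repeat is annotated. The guides target NCR genes, allowing combinatorial deletion of several family members in one transformation. Fragments of lacI, the lac promoter/operator and lacZα are remnants of the cloning backbone.
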