Addgene plasmid #91180: pSC2
Purpose: T-DNA vector for combinatorial deletion of NCR genes in medicago truncatula (Csy4 array of 6 gRNAs under the control of CmYLCV promoter)
Depositing lab: Daniel Voytas. Depositing organization: University of Minnesota. Publication: A multi-purpose toolkit to enable advanced genome engineering in plants. Cermak T, Curtin SJ, Gil-Humanes J, Cegan R, Kono TJY, Konecna E, Belanto JJ, Starker CG, Mathre JW, Greenstein RL, Voytas DF. Plant Cell. 2017 May 18. pii: tpc.00922.2016. doi: 10.1105/tpc.16.00922. PubMed 28522548.
Backbone
  Vector backbone: pDIRECT_23C
  Vector type: Plant Expression, CRISPR
Growth in bacteria
  Bacterial resistance: Kanamycin, 50 μg/mL
  Growth temperature: 37°C
  Growth strain: DH5alpha
  Copy number: High Copy
Gene/Insert
  Gene/Insert name: gRNAs targeting NCR genes
  gRNA/shRNA sequence: gRNA1: ACTATTCTTTGGATGCAAAT, gRNA2: GTTAATATTAGGTGTCGTAG, gRNA3: ACTATTATTTGGATGCAAAT, gRNA4: GAATTTGTATTCTAAGATGA, gRNA5: ATTAAAAATATTCTGATAAG, gRNA6: CTAAAGACATAAATTTGAAA
  Cloning method: Restriction Enzyme; 5′ cloning site unknown (unknown if destroyed); 3′ cloning site unknown (unknown if destroyed)
  Sequencing primers: 5′ unknown
Terms and licenses: Academic/Nonprofit Terms; Industry Terms: Not Available to Industry
How to cite: pSC2 was a gift from Daniel Voytas (Addgene plasmid # 91180 ; http://n2t.net/addgene:91180 ; RRID:Addgene_91180)
